Addgene plasmid #17866: pcDNA3.1 FLII12Pglu-700uDelta6
Depositing lab: Wolf Frommer. Publication: GLUT1 and GLUT9 as major contributors to glucose influx in HepG2 cells identified by a high sensitivity intramolecular FRET glucose sensor. Takanaga H, Chaudhuri B, Frommer WB. Biochim Biophys Acta. 2008 Apr . 1778(4):1091-9. 10.1016/j.bbamem.2007.11.015 PubMed 18177733.
Backbone
  Vector backbone: pcDNA3.1
  Backbone manufacturer: Invitrogen
  Backbone size w/o insert (bp): 5409
  Vector type: Mammalian Expression
  Selectable markers: Neomycin (select with G418)
Growth in bacteria
  Bacterial resistance: Ampicillin, 100 μg/mL
  Growth temperature: 37°C
  Growth strain: DH5alpha
  Copy number: High Copy
Gene/Insert
  Gene/Insert name: FLII12Pglu-700uDelta6
  Species: E. coli
  Insert size (bp): 2386
  Mutation: 700uDelta6, ECFP insert in mglB
  Tag / fusion protein: Citrine (C terminal on insert)
  Cloning method: Restriction Enzyme; 5′ cloning site BamHI (not destroyed); 3′ cloning site HindIII (not destroyed)
  Sequencing primers: 5′ EGFP C primer; 3′ EGFP N primer
Terms and licenses: Academic/Nonprofit Terms; Industry Terms: Not Available to Industry
How to cite: pcDNA3.1 FLII12Pglu-700uDelta6 was a gift from Wolf Frommer (Addgene plasmid # 17866 ; http://n2t.net/addgene:17866 ; RRID:Addgene_17866)
