[The description below was written by a language model from this plasmid's Addgene catalogue record and pLannotate feature annotations shown in this document.]
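Description:
pcDNA3.1 FLII12Pglu-700uDelta6 is a mammalian expression plasmid built on the Invitrogen pcDNA3.1 backbone that encodes a genetically encoded FRET sensor for glucose. It is propagated in E. coli as a high-copy plasmid through its ColE1/pUC-type origin and selected with ampicillin via the β-lactamase gene. An f1 origin is also present. For mammalian cells, an SV40 early promoter drives the neomycin phosphotransferase gene followed by an SV40 polyadenylation signal, allowing G418 selection of stable transfectants.

The sensor cassette, cloned between BamHI and HindIII sites, is transcribed from the CMV immediate-early enhancer/promoter and terminated by the bovine growth hormone poly(A) signal. A T7 promoter lies just upstream of the insert. The open reading frame is based on mglB, the E. coli periplasmic glucose/galactose-binding protein. The catalogue entry states that ECFP is inserted within mglB and that Citrine is fused at the C terminus. In the feature table, ECFP is followed by a large mglB fragment and then Citrine. About 150 nt between the T7 promoter and ECFP are unannotated and may hold the short N-terminal part of mglB, but the table does not confirm this. In sensors of this design, sugar binding changes the conformation of the binding protein. This alters energy transfer between the cyan donor and yellow acceptor, so the emission ratio reports glucose concentration. The "700uDelta6" designation is recorded as the mutation/variant name, but the record does not define the underlying changes.

The associated publication used this high-sensitivity intramolecular sensor to monitor glucose influx in HepG2 cells and to identify the contributing transporters, which indicates its use for live-cell imaging of glucose dynamics. Small annotated fragments (HIV-1 LTR, ble, lacI, bom) appear to be backbone remnants or partial matches rather than functional parts.
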