Features (pLannotate 1.2.2; 22 found; start..end, strand, type, name):
     28..80      -  misc_feature   bom (fragment): basis of mobility region from pBR322
    235..614     +  enhancer       CMV enhancer: human cytomegalovirus immediate early enhancer
    615..818     +  promoter       CMV promoter: human cytomegalovirus (CMV) immediate early promoter
    814..847     +  LTR            5' LTR (truncated) (fragment): truncated 5' long terminal repeat (LTR) from HIV-1
    863..881     +  promoter       T7 promoter: promoter for bacteriophage T7 RNA polymerase
   1032..1745    +  CDS            ECFP: ECFP is a basic (constitutively fluorescent) cyan fluorescent protein published in 1996, derived from Aequorea victoria. It has low acid sensitivity.
   1707..2642    +  CDS            mglB (fragment): DGAL_ECOLI - Experimental evidence at protein level: Swiss-Prot protein existence level 1. This protein is involved in the active transport of galactose and glucose. It plays a role in the chemotaxis towards the two sugars by interacting with the trg chemoreceptor. From Escherichia coli (strain K12).
   2643..3359    +  CDS            Citrine: Citrine is a basic (constitutively fluorescent) yellow fluorescent protein published in 2001, derived from Aequorea victoria. It has moderate acid sensitivity.
   3395..3619    +  polyA_signal   bGH poly(A) signal: bovine growth hormone polyadenylation signal
   3623..3644    +  promoter       SV40 promoter (fragment): SV40 enhancer and early promoter
   3665..4093    +  rep_origin     f1 ori (sequence partly withheld): f1 bacteriophage origin of replication; arrow indicates direction of (+) strand synthesis
   4107..4436    +  promoter       SV40 promoter: SV40 enhancer and early promoter
   4503..5294    +  CDS            neo: KKA2_KLEPN - Also known as kan, nptII. Experimental evidence at protein level: Swiss-Prot protein existence level 1. Resistance to kanamycin, neomycin, paromomycin, ribostamycin, butirosin and gentamicin B. From Klebsiella pneumoniae.
   5318..5476    +  CDS            ble (fragment): BLE_KLEPN - Experimental evidence at protein level: Swiss-Prot protein existence level 1. Binding protein with a strong affinity to the bleomycin family of antibiotics. Binds to CL990; an antimitotic-antibiotic compound. From Klebsiella pneumoniae.
   5471..5592    +  polyA_signal   SV40 poly(A) signal: SV40 polyadenylation signal
   5665..5681    -  protein_bind   lac operator: The lac repressor binds to the lac operator to inhibit transcription in E. coli. This inhibition can be relieved by adding lactose or isopropyl-β-D-thiogalactopyranoside (IPTG). lac repressor encoded by lacI
   5689..5719    -  promoter       lac promoter: promoter for the E. coli lac operon
   5734..5755    -  protein_bind   CAP binding site: CAP binding activates transcription in the presence of cAMP. E. coli catabolite activator protein
   5768..5860    -  CDS            lacI (fragment): lac repressor; lacI; The lac repressor binds to the lac operator to inhibit transcription in E. coli. This inhibition can be relieved by adding lactose or isopropyl-β-D-thiogalactopyranoside (IPTG).
   6043..6628    -  rep_origin     ori: high-copy-number ColE1/pMB1/pBR322/pUC origin of replication
   6799..7659    -  CDS            AmpR: β-lactamase; bla; confers resistance to ampicillin, carbenicillin, and related antibiotics
   7660..7764    -  promoter       AmpR promoter: bla
>Addgene plasmid #17866 | pcDNA3.1 FLII12Pglu-700uDelta6 | depositor full sequence | sequence record 8755 | Author sequence
GACGGATCGGGAGATCTCCCGATCCCCTATGGTGCACTCTCAGTACAATCTGCTCTGATGCCGCATAGTT
AAGCCAGTATCTGCTCCCTGCTTGTGTGTTGGAGGTCGCTGAGTAGTGCGCGAGCAAAATTTAAGCTACA
ACAAGGCAAGGCTTGACCGACAATTGCATGAAGAATCTGCTTAGGGTTAGGCGTTTTGCGCTGCTTCGCG
ATGTACGGGCCAGATATACGCGTTGACATTGATTATTGACTAGTTATTAATAGTAATCAATTACGGGGTC
ATTAGTTCATAGCCCATATATGGAGTTCCGCGTTACATAACTTACGGTAAATGGCCCGCCTGGCTGACCG
CCCAACGACCCCCGCCCATTGACGTCAATAATGACGTATGTTCCCATAGTAACGCCAATAGGGACTTTCC
ATTGACGTCAATGGGTGGAGTATTTACGGTAAACTGCCCACTTGGCAGTACATCAAGTGTATCATATGCC
AAGTACGCCCCCTATTGACGTCAATGACGGTAAATGGCCCGCCTGGCATTATGCCCAGTACATGACCTTA
TGGGACTTTCCTACTTGGCAGTACATCTACGTATTAGTCATCGCTATTACCATGGTGATGCGGTTTTGGC
AGTACATCAATGGGCGTGGATAGCGGTTTGACTCACGGGGATTTCCAAGTCTCCACCCCATTGACGTCAA
TGGGAGTTTGTTTTGGCACCAAAATCAACGGGACTTTCCAAAATGTCGTAACAACTCCGCCCCATTGACG
CAAATGGGCGGTAGGCGTGTACGGTGGGAGGTCTATATAAGCAGAGCTCTCTGGCTAACTAGAGAACCCA
CTGCTTACTGGCTTATCGAAATTAATACGACTCACTATAGGGAGACCCAAGCTGGCTAGCGTTTAAACGG
GCCCTCTAGACTCGAGCGGCCGCCACTGTGCTGGATATCTGCAGAATTCCACCACACTGGACTAGTGGAT
CCGACCATGGCTGATACTCGCATTGGTGTAACAATCTATAAGTCGGCTGGTATGGTGAGCAAGGGCGAGG
AGCTGTTCACCGGGGTGGTGCCCATCCTGGTCGAGCTGGACGGCGACGTAAACGGCCACAAGTTCAGCGT
GTCCGGCGAGGGCGAGGGCGATGCCACCTACGGCAAGCTGACCCTGAAGTTCATCTGCACCACCGGCAAG
CTGCCCGTGCCCTGGCCCACCCTCGTGACCACCCTGACCTGGGGCGTGCAGTGCTTCAGCCGCTACCCCG
ACCACATGAAGCAGCACGACTTCTTCAAGTCCGCCATGCCCGAAGGCTACGTCCAGGAGCGCACCATCTT
CTTCAAGGACGACGGCAACTACAAGACCCGCGCCGAGGTGAAGTTCGAGGGCGACACCCTGGTGAACCGC
ATCGAGCTGAAGGGCATCGACTTCAAGGAGGACGGCAACATCCTGGGGCACAAGCTGGAGTACAACTACA
TCAGCCACAACGTCTATATCACCGCCGACAAGCAGAAGAACGGCATCAAGGCCAACTTCAAGATCCGCCA
CAACATCGAGGACGGCAGCGTGCAGCTCGCCGACCACTACCAGCAGAACACCCCCATCGGCGACGGCCCC
GTGCTGCTGCCCGACAACCACTACCTGAGCACCCAGTCCGCCCTGAGCAAAGACCCCAACGAGAAGCGCG
ATCACATGGTCCTGCTGGAGTTCGTGACCGCCGCCGGGATCACTCTCGGCATGGACGAGCTATACGGTAG
CCGAGATAACTTTATGTCTGTAGTGCGCAAGGCTATTGAGCAAGATGCGAAAGCCGCGCCAGATGTTCAG
CTGCTGATGAATGATTCTCAGAATGACCAGTCCAAGCAGAACGATCAGATCGACGTATTGCTGGCGAAAG
GGGTGAAGGCACTGGCAATCAACCTGGTTGACCCGGCAGCTGCGGGTACGGTGATTGAGAAAGCGCGTGG
GCAAAACGTGCCGGTGGTTTTCTTCAACAAAGAACCGTCTCGTAAGGCGCTGGATAGCTACGACAAAGCC
TACTACGTTGGCACTGACTCCAAAGAGTCCGGCATTATTCAAGGCGATTTGATTGCTAAACACTGGGCGG
CGAATCAGGGTTGGGATCTGAACAAAGACGGTCAGATTCAGTTCGTACTGCTGAAAGGTGAACCGGGCCA
TCCGGATGCAGAAGCACGTACCACTTACGTGATTAAAGAATTGAACGATAAAGGCATCAAAACTGAACAG
TTACAGTTAGATACCGCAATGTGGGACACCGCTCAGGCGAAAGATAAGATGGACGCCTGGCTGTCTGGCC
CGAACGCCAACAAAATCGAAGTGGTTATCGCCAACAACGATGCGATGGCAATGGGCGCGGTTGAAGCGCT
GAAAGCACACAACAAGTCCAGCATTCCGGTGTTTGGCGTCGATGCGCTGCCAGAAGCGCTGGCGCTGGTG
AAATCCGGTGCACTGGCGGGCACCGTACTGAACGATGCTAACAACCAGGCGAAAGCGACCTTTGATCTGG
CGAAAAACCTGGCCGATGGTAAAGGTGCGGCTGATGGCACCAACTGGAAAATCGACAACAAAGTGGTCCG
CGTACCTTATGTTGGCGTAGATAAAGACAACCTGGCTGAATTCAGCAAGAAAATGGTGAGCAAGGGCGAG
GAGCTGTTCACCGGGGTGGTGCCCATCCTGGTCGAGCTGGACGGCGACGTAAACGGCCACAAGTTCAGCG
TGTCCGGCGAGGGCGAGGGCGATGCCACCTACGGCAAGCTGACCCTGAAGTTCATCTGCACCACCGGCAA
GCTGCCCGTGCCCTGGCCCACCCTCGTGACCACCTTCGGCTACGGCCTGATGTGCTTCGCCCGCTACCCC
GACCACATGAAGCAGCACGACTTCTTCAAGTCCGCCATGCCCGAAGGCTACGTCCAGGAGCGCACCATCT
TCTTCAAGGACGACGGCAACTACAAGACCCGCGCCGAGGTGAAGTTCGAGGGCGACACCCTGGTGAACCG
CATCGAGCTGAAGGGCATCGACTTCAAGGAGGACGGCAACATCCTGGGGCACAAGCTGGAGTACAACTAC
AACAGCCACAACGTCTATATCATGGCCGACAAGCAGAAGAACGGCATCAAGGTGAACTTCAAGATCCGCC
ACAACATCGAGGACGGCAGCGTGCAGCTCGCCGACCACTACCAGCAGAACACCCCCATCGGCGACGGCCC
CGTGCTGCTGCCCGACAACCACTACCTGAGCTACCAGTCCGCCCTGAGCAAAGACCCCAACGAGAAGCGC
GATCACATGGTCCTGCTGGAGTTCGTGACCGCCGCCGGGATCACTCTCGGCATGGACGAGCTGTACAAGT
AAAAGCTTAAGTTTAAACCGCTGATCAGCCTCGACTGTGCCTTCTAGTTGCCAGCCATCTGTTGTTTGCC
CCTCCCCCGTGCCTTCCTTGACCCTGGAAGGTGCCACTCCCACTGTCCTTTCCTAATAAAATGAGGAAAT
TGCATCGCATTGTCTGAGTAGGTGTCATTCTATTCTGGGGGGTGGGGTGGGGCAGGACAGCAAGGGGGAG
GATTGGGAAGACAATAGCAGGCATGCTGGGGATGCGGTGGGCTCTATGGCTTCTGAGGCGGAAAGAACCA
GCTGGGGCTCTAGGGGGTATCCCC
[124 nt withheld, positions 3665-3788]
C
[91 nt withheld, positions 3790-3880]
A
[49 nt withheld, positions 3882-3930]
CCTTTGACGTTGGAGTCCACGTTCTTT
[37 nt withheld, positions 3958-3994]
ACCCTATCTCGGTCTATTCTTTTGATTTATAAGGGATTTTGCCGATTTCGGCCTATTGGTTAAAAAATGA
GCTGATTTAACAAAAATTTAACGCGAATTAATTCTGTGGAATGTGTGTCAGTTAGGGTGTGGAAAGTCCC
CAGGCTCCCCAGCAGGCAGAAGTATGCAAAGCATGCATCTCAATTAGTCAGCAACCAGGTGTGGAAAGTC
CCCAGGCTCCCCAGCAGGCAGAAGTATGCAAAGCATGCATCTCAATTAGTCAGCAACCATAGTCCCGCCC
CTAACTCCGCCCATCCCGCCCCTAACTCCGCCCAGTTCCGCCCATTCTCCGCCCCATGGCTGACTAATTT
TTTTTATTTATGCAGAGGCCGAGGCCGCCTCTGCCTCTGAGCTATTCCAGAAGTAGTGAGGAGGCTTTTT
TGGAGGCCTAGGCTTTTGCAAAAAGCTCCCGGGAGCTTGTATATCCATTTTCGGATCTGATCAAGAGACA
GGATGAGGATCGTTTCGCATGATTGAACAAGATGGATTGCACGCAGGTTCTCCGGCCGCTTGGGTGGAGA
GGCTATTCGGCTATGACTGGGCACAACAGACAATCGGCTGCTCTGATGCCGCCGTGTTCCGGCTGTCAGC
GCAGGGGCGCCCGGTTCTTTTTGTCAAGACCGACCTGTCCGGTGCCCTGAATGAACTGCAGGACGAGGCA
GCGCGGCTATCGTGGCTGGCCACGACGGGCGTTCCTTGCGCAGCTGTGCTCGACGTTGTCACTGAAGCGG
GAAGGGACTGGCTGCTATTGGGCGAAGTGCCGGGGCAGGATCTCCTGTCATCTCACCTTGCTCCTGCCGA
GAAAGTATCCATCATGGCTGATGCAATGCGGCGGCTGCATACGCTTGATCCGGCTACCTGCCCATTCGAC
CACCAAGCGAAACATCGCATCGAGCGAGCACGTACTCGGATGGAAGCCGGTCTTGTCGATCAGGATGATC
TGGACGAAGAGCATCAGGGGCTCGCGCCAGCCGAACTGTTCGCCAGGCTCAAGGCGCGCATGCCCGACGG
CGAGGATCTCGTCGTGACCCATGGCGATGCCTGCTTGCCGAATATCATGGTGGAAAATGGCCGCTTTTCT
GGATTCATCGACTGTGGCCGGCTGGGTGTGGCGGACCGCTATCAGGACATAGCGTTGGCTACCCGTGATA
TTGCTGAAGAGCTTGGCGGCGAATGGGCTGACCGCTTCCTCGTGCTTTACGGTATCGCCGCTCCCGATTC
GCAGCGCATCGCCTTCTATCGCCTTCTTGACGAGTTCTTCTGAGCGGGACTCTGGGGTTCGAAATGACCG
ACCAAGCGACGCCCAACCTGCCATCACGAGATTTCGATTCCACCGCCGCCTTCTATGAAAGGTTGGGCTT
CGGAATCGTTTTCCGGGACGCCGGCTGGATGATCCTCCAGCGCGGGGATCTCATGCTGGAGTTCTTCGCC
CACCCCAACTTGTTTATTGCAGCTTATAATGGTTACAAATAAAGCAATAGCATCACAAATTTCACAAATA
AAGCATTTTTTTCACTGCATTCTAGTTGTGGTTTGTCCAAACTCATCAATGTATCTTATCATGTCTGTAT
ACCGTCGACCTCTAGCTAGAGCTTGGCGTAATCATGGTCATAGCTGTTTCCTGTGTGAAATTGTTATCCG
CTCACAATTCCACACAACATACGAGCCGGAAGCATAAAGTGTAAAGCCTGGGGTGCCTAATGAGTGAGCT
AACTCACATTAATTGCGTTGCGCTCACTGCCCGCTTTCCAGTCGGGAAACCTGTCGTGCCAGCTGCATTA
ATGAATCGGCCAACGCGCGGGGAGAGGCGGTTTGCGTATTGGGCGCTCTTCCGCTTCCTCGCTCACTGAC
TCGCTGCGCTCGGTCGTTCGGCTGCGGCGAGCGGTATCAGCTCACTCAAAGGCGGTAATACGGTTATCCA
CAGAATCAGGGGATAACGCAGGAAAGAACATGTGAGCAAAAGGCCAGCAAAAGGCCAGGAACCGTAAAAA
GGCCGCGTTGCTGGCGTTTTTCCATAGGCTCCGCCCCCCTGACGAGCATCACAAAAATCGACGCTCAAGT
CAGAGGTGGCGAAACCCGACAGGACTATAAAGATACCAGGCGTTTCCCCCTGGAAGCTCCCTCGTGCGCT
CTCCTGTTCCGACCCTGCCGCTTACCGGATACCTGTCCGCCTTTCTCCCTTCGGGAAGCGTGGCGCTTTC
TCATAGCTCACGCTGTAGGTATCTCAGTTCGGTGTAGGTCGTTCGCTCCAAGCTGGGCTGTGTGCACGAA
CCCCCCGTTCAGCCCGACCGCTGCGCCTTATCCGGTAACTATCGTCTTGAGTCCAACCCGGTAAGACACG
ACTTATCGCCACTGGCAGCAGCCACTGGTAACAGGATTAGCAGAGCGAGGTATGTAGGCGGTGCTACAGA
GTTCTTGAAGTGGTGGCCTAACTACGGCTACACTAGAAGAACAGTATTTGGTATCTGCGCTCTGCTGAAG
CCAGTTACCTTCGGAAAAAGAGTTGGTAGCTCTTGATCCGGCAAACAAACCACCGCTGGTAGCGGTTTTT
TTGTTTGCAAGCAGCAGATTACGCGCAGAAAAAAAGGATCTCAAGAAGATCCTTTGATCTTTTCTACGGG
GTCTGACGCTCAGTGGAACGAAAACTCACGTTAAGGGATTTTGGTCATGAGATTATCAAAAAGGATCTTC
ACCTAGATCCTTTTAAATTAAAAATGAAGTTTTAAATCAATCTAAAGTATATATGAGTAAACTTGGTCTG
ACAGTTACCAATGCTTAATCAGTGAGGCACCTATCTCAGCGATCTGTCTATTTCGTTCATCCATAGTTGC
CTGACTCCCCGTCGTGTAGATAACTACGATACGGGAGGGCTTACCATCTGGCCCCAGTGCTGCAATGATA
CCGCGAGACCCACGCTCACCGGCTCCAGATTTATCAGCAATAAACCAGCCAGCCGGAAGGGCCGAGCGCA
GAAGTGGTCCTGCAACTTTATCCGCCTCCATCCAGTCTATTAATTGTTGCCGGGAAGCTAGAGTAAGTAG
TTCGCCAGTTAATAGTTTGCGCAACGTTGTTGCCATTGCTACAGGCATCGTGGTGTCACGCTCGTCGTTT
GGTATGGCTTCATTCAGCTCCGGTTCCCAACGATCAAGGCGAGTTACATGATCCCCCATGTTGTGCAAAA
AAGCGGTTAGCTCCTTCGGTCCTCCGATCGTTGTCAGAAGTAAGTTGGCCGCAGTGTTATCACTCATGGT
TATGGCAGCACTGCATAATTCTCTTACTGTCATGCCATCCGTAAGATGCTTTTCTGTGACTGGTGAGTAC
TCAACCAAGTCATTCTGAGAATAGTGTATGCGGCGACCGAGTTGCTCTTGCCCGGCGTCAATACGGGATA
ATACCGCGCCACATAGCAGAACTTTAAAAGTGCTCATCATTGGAAAACGTTCTTCGGGGCGAAAACTCTC
AAGGATCTTACCGCTGTTGAGATCCAGTTCGATGTAACCCACTCGTGCACCCAACTGATCTTCAGCATCT
TTTACTTTCACCAGCGTTTCTGGGTGAGCAAAAACAGGAAGGCAAAATGCCGCAAAAAAGGGAATAAGGG
CGACACGGAAATGTTGAATACTCATACTCTTCCTTTTTCAATATTATTGAAGCATTTATCAGGGTTATTG
TCTCATGAGCGGATACATATTTGAATGTATTTAGAAAAATAAACAAATAGGGGTTCCGCGCACATTTCCC
CGAAAAGTGCCACCTGACGTC
