>Addgene plasmid #17866 | pcDNA3.1 FLII12Pglu-700uDelta6 | addgene partial sequence | sequence record 168707 | FLIPglu 5'-ggcgtccatcttatctttcg-3'
ACTGTTCAGTTTTGATGCCTTTATCGTTCAATTCTTTAATCACGTAAGTGGTACGTGCTTCTGCATCCGG
ATGGCCCGGTTCACCTTTCAGCAGTACGAACTGAATCTGACCGTCTTTGTTCAGATCCCAACCCTGATTC
GCCGCCCAGTGTTTAGCAATCAAATCGCCTTGAATAATGCCGGACTCTTTGGAGTCAGTGCCAACGTAGT
AGGCTTTGTCGTAGCTATCCAGCGCCTTACGAGACGGTTCTTTGTTGAAGAAAACCACCGGCACGTTTTG
CCCACGCGCTTTCTCAATCACCGTACCCGCAGCTGCCGGGTCAACCAGGTTGATTGCCAGTGCCTTCACC
CCTTTCGCCAGCAATACGTCGATCTGATCGTTCTGCTTGGACTGGTCATTCTGAGAATCATTCATCAGCA
GCTGAACATCTGGCGCGGCTTTCGCATCTTGCTCAATAGCCTTGCGCACTACAGACATAAAGTTATCTCG
GCTACCGTATAGCTCGTCCATGCCGAGAGTGATCCCGGCGGCGGTCACGAACTCCAGCAGGACCATGTGA
TCGCGCTTCTCGTTGGGGTCTTTGCTCAGGGCGGACTGGGTGCTCAGGTAGTGGTTGTCGGGCAGCAGCA
CGGGGCCGTCGCCGATGGGGGTGTTCTGCTGGTAGTGGTCGGCGAGCTGCACGCTGCCGTCCTCGATGTT
GTGGCGGATCTTGAAGTTGGCCTTGATGCCGTTCTTCTGCTTGTCGGCGGTGATATAGACGTTGTGGCTG
ATGTAGTTGTACTCCAGCTTGTGCCCCAGGATGTTGCCGTCCTCCTTGAAGTCGATGCCCTTCAGCTCGA
TGCGGTTCACCAGGGTGTCGCCCTCGAACTTCACCTCGGCGCGG
